LOCUS       Exported 6043 bp ds-DNA circular SYN 12-MAY-2021
DEFINITION  Expresses cAMPr in mammalian cells.
ACCESSION   .
VERSION     .
KEYWORDS    p2lox-cAMPr
SOURCE      synthetic DNA construct
  ORGANISM  synthetic DNA construct
REFERENCE   1 (bases 1 to 6043)
  AUTHORS   Hackley CR, Mazzoni EO, Blau J
  TITLE     cAMPr: A single-wavelength fluorescent sensor for cyclic AMP.
  JOURNAL   Sci Signal. 2018 Mar 6;11(520). pii: 11/520/eaah3738. doi:
            10.1126/scisignal.aah3738.
  PUBMED    29511120
REFERENCE   2 (bases 1 to 6043)
  AUTHORS   .
  TITLE     Direct Submission
  JOURNAL   Exported May 12, 2021 from SnapGene Server 1.1.58
            http://www.snapgene.com
FEATURES             Location/Qualifiers
     source          1..6043
                     /organism="synthetic DNA construct"
                     /mol_type="other DNA"
     promoter        27..526
                     /label=PGK promoter
                     /note="mouse phosphoglycerate kinase 1 promoter"
     primer_bind     complement(62..85)
                     /label=MSCV-rev
                     /note="Murine stem cell virus, reverse primer"
     primer_bind     459..478
                     /label=mPGK-F
                     /note="Mouse PGK promoter, forward primer"
     regulatory      561..570
                     /regulatory_class="other"
                     /note="vertebrate consensus sequence for strong initiation
                     of translation (Kozak, 1987)"
     protein_bind    576..609
                     /label=loxP
                     /bound_moiety="Cre recombinase"
                     /note="Cre-mediated recombination occurs in the 8-bp core
                     sequence (GCATACAT)."
     protein_bind    612..645
                     /label=lox2272
                     /bound_moiety="Cre recombinase"
                     /note="Cre-mediated recombination occurs in the 8-bp core
                     sequence (GGATACTT). lox2272 sites are compatible with each
                     other, but incompatible with loxP or loxN sites (Lee and
                     Saito, 1988)."
     primer_bind     647..663
                     /label=pBluescriptKS
                     /note="For pBluescript vector"
     primer_bind     648..664
                     /label=KS primer
                     /note="common sequencing primer, one of multiple similar
                     variants"
     primer_bind     1954..1975
                     /label=EGFP-C
                     /note="EGFP, forward primer"
     primer_bind     complement(2978..2994)
                     /label=SK primer
                     /note="common sequencing primer, one of multiple similar
                     variants"
     primer_bind     complement(2978..2994)
                     /label=pBluescriptSK
                     /note="For pBluescript vector"
     protein_bind    complement(3018..3042)
                     /gene="mutant version of attB"
                     /label=attB2
                     /bound_moiety="BP Clonase(TM)"
                     /note="recombination site for the Gateway(R) BP reaction"
     CDS             3068..3109
                     /codon_start=1
                     /product="epitope tag from simian virus 5"
                     /label=V5 tag
                     /translation="GKPIPNPLLGLDST"
     CDS             3119..3136
                     /codon_start=1
                     /product="6xHis affinity tag"
                     /label=6xHis
                     /translation="HHHHHH"
     polyA_signal    3163..3284
                     /label=SV40 poly(A) signal
                     /note="SV40 polyadenylation signal"
     primer_bind     complement(3174..3193)
                     /label=EBV-rev
                     /note="SV40 polyA terminator, reverse primer"
     primer_bind     3228..3247
                     /label=SV40pA-R
                     /note="SV40 polyA, reverse primer"
     rep_origin      3467..3922
                     /direction=RIGHT
                     /label=f1 ori
                     /note="f1 bacteriophage origin of replication; arrow
                     indicates direction of (+) strand synthesis"
     primer_bind     complement(3554..3573)
                     /label=F1ori-R
                     /note="F1 origin, reverse primer"
     primer_bind     3764..3785
                     /label=F1ori-F
                     /note="F1 origin, forward primer"
     primer_bind     complement(3989..4008)
                     /label=pRS-marker
                     /note="pRS vectors, use to sequence yeast selectable
                     marker"
     primer_bind     4108..4130
                     /label=pGEX 3'
                     /note="pGEX vectors, reverse primer"
     primer_bind     complement(4168..4186)
                     /label=pBRforEco
                     /note="pBR322 vectors, upsteam of EcoRI site, forward
                     primer"
     promoter        4254..4358
                     /gene="bla"
                     /label=AmpR promoter
     CDS             4359..5219
                     /codon_start=1
                     /gene="bla"
                     /product="beta-lactamase"
                     /label=AmpR
                     /note="confers resistance to ampicillin, carbenicillin, and
                     related antibiotics"
                     /translation="MSIQHFRVALIPFFAAFCLPVFAHPETLVKVKDAEDQLGARVGYI
                     ELDLNSGKILESFRPEERFPMMSTFKVLLCGAVLSRIDAGQEQLGRRIHYSQNDLVEYS
                     PVTEKHLTDGMTVRELCSAAITMSDNTAANLLLTTIGGPKELTAFLHNMGDHVTRLDRW
                     EPELNEAIPNDERDTTMPVAMATTLRKLLTGELLTLASRQQLIDWMEADKVAGPLLRSA
                     LPAGWFIADKSGAGERGSRGIIAALGPDGKPSRIVVIYTTGSQATMDERNRQIAEIGAS
                     LIKHW"
     primer_bind     complement(4577..4596)
                     /label=Amp-R
                     /note="Ampicillin resistance gene, reverse primer"
     rep_origin      5390..5978
                     /direction=RIGHT
                     /label=ori
                     /note="high-copy-number ColE1/pMB1/pBR322/pUC origin of
                     replication"
     primer_bind     5879..5898
                     /label=pBR322ori-F
                     /note="pBR322 origin, forward primer"
ORIGIN
        1 acagatctcg acctcgaaat tctaccgggt aggggaggcg cttttcccaa ggcagtctgg
       61 agcatgcgct ttagcagccc cgctgggcac ttggcgctac acaagtggcc tctggcctcg
      121 cacacattcc acatccaccg gtaggcgcca accggctccg ttctttggtg gccccttcgc
      181 gccaccttct actcctcccc tagtcaggaa gttccccccc gccccgcagc tcgcgtcgtg
      241 caggacgtga caaatggaag tagcacgtct cactagtctc gtgcagatgg acagcaccgc
      301 tgagcaatgg aagcgggtag gcctttgggg cagcggccaa tagcagcttt gctccttcgc
      361 tttctgggct cagaggctgg gaaggggtgg gtccgggggc gggctcaggg gcgggctcag
      421 gggcggggcg ggcgcccgaa ggtcctccgg aggcccggca ttctgcacgc ttcaaaagcg
      481 cacgtctgcc gcgctgttct cctcttcctc atctccgggc ctttcgacct gcatccatct
      541 agatctcgaa ggatctggag gccaccatgg tgtcgataac ttcgtatagc atacattata
      601 cgaagttatc gataacttcg tataggatac tttatacgaa gttatctcga ggtcgacggt
      661 atcgataagc ttgatatcga attccaccat gnnnnnnnnn nnnnnnnnnn nnnnnnnnnn
      721 nnnnnnnnnn nnnnnnnnnn nnnnnnnnnn nnnnnnnnnn nnnnnnnnnn nnnnnnnnnn
      781 nnnnnnnnnn nnnnnnnnnn nnnnnnnnnn nnnnnnnnnn nnnnnnnnnn nnnnnnnnnn
      841 nnnnnnnnnn nnnnnnnnnn nnnnnnnnnn nnnnnnnnnn nnnnnnnnnn nnnnnnnnnn
      901 nnnnnnnnnn nnnnnnnnnn nnnnnnnnnn nnnnnnnnnn nnnnnnnnnn nnnnnnnnnn
      961 nnnnnnnnnn nnnnnnnnnn nnnnnnnnnn nnnnnnnnnn nnnnnnnnnn nnnnnnnnnn
     1021 nnnnnnnnnn nnnnnnnnnn nnnnnnnnnn nnnnnnnnnn nnnnnnnnnn nnnnnnnnnn
     1081 nnnnnnnnnn nnnnnnnnnn nnnnnnnnnn nnnnnnnnnn nnnnnnnnnn nnnnnnnnnn
     1141 nnnnnnnnnn nnnnnnnnnn nnnnnnnnnn nnnnnnnnnn nnnnnnnnnn nnnnnnnnnn
     1201 nnnnnnnnnn nnnnnnnnnn nnnnnnnnnn nnnnnnnnnn nnnnnnnnnn nnnnnnnnnn
     1261 nnnnnnnnnn nnnnnnnnnn nnnnnnnnnn nnnnnnnnnn nnnnnnnnnn nnnnnnnnnn
     1321 nnnnnnnnnn nnnnnnnnnn nnnnnnnnnn nnnnnnnnnn nnnnnnnnnn nnnnnnnnnn
     1381 nnnnnnnnnn nnnnnnnnnn nnnnnnnnnn nnnnnnnnnn nnnnnnnnnn nnnnnnnnnn
     1441 nnnnnnnnnn nnnnnnnnnn nnnnnnnnnn nnnnnnnnnn nnnnnnnnnn nnnnnnnnnn
     1501 nnnnnnnnnn nnnnnnnnnn nnnnnnnnnn nnnnnnnnnn nnnnnnnnnn nnnnnnnnnn
     1561 nnnnnnnnnn nnnnnnnnnn nnnnnnnnnn nnnnnnnnnn nnnnnnnnnn nnnnnnnnnn
     1621 nnnnnnnnnn nnnnnnnnnn nnnnnnnnnn nnnnnnnnnn nnnnnnnnnn nnnnnnnnnn
     1681 nnnnnnnnnn nnnnnnnnnn nnnnnnnnnn nnnnnnnnnn nnnnnnnnnn nnnnnnnnnn
     1741 ncccgggaac gtctatatca aggccgacga gcagaagaac ggcatcaagg cgtacttcaa
     1801 gatccgccac aacatcgagg gcggcggcgt gcagctcgcc taccactacc agcagaacac
     1861 ccccatcggc gacggccccg tgctgctgcc cgacaaccac tacctgagcg tgcagtccat
     1921 gctttcgaaa gaccccaacg agaagcgcga tcacatggtc ctgctggagt tcgtgaccgc
     1981 cgccgggatc actctcggca tggacgagct gtacaagggc ggtaccggag ggagcgaatc
     2041 catggtgagc aagggcgagg agctgttcac cggggtggtg cccatccagg tcgagctgga
     2101 cggcgacgta aacggccaca agttcagcgt gtccggcgag ggtgagggcg atgccaccta
     2161 cggcaagctg accctgaagt tcatctgcac caccggcaag ctgcccgtgc cctggcccac
     2221 cctcgtgacc accctgacct acggcgtgca gtgcttcagc cgctaccccg accacatgaa
     2281 gcagcacgac ttcttcaagt ccgccatgcc cgaaggctac atccaggagc gcaccatctt
     2341 cttcaagggc gacggcaact acaagacccg cgccgaggtg aagttcgagg gcgacaccct
     2401 ggtgaaccgc atcgagctga agggcatcga cttcaaggag gacggcaaca tcctggggca
     2461 caagctggag tacaacaccg ccccccccgc atgcaagggc cggcggcgac gcggggccat
     2521 cagcgctgag gtctacaccg aggaggatgc cgcgtcctat nnnnnnnnnn nnnnnnnnnn
     2581 nnnnnnnnnn nnnnnnnnnn nnnnnnnnnn nnnnnnnnnn nnnnnnnnnn nnnnnnnnnn
     2641 nnnnnnnnnn nnnnnnnnnn nnnnnnnnnn nnnnnnnnnn nnnnnnnnnn nnnnnnnnnn
     2701 nnnnnnnnnn nnnnnnnnnn nnnnnnnnnn nnnnnnnnnn nnnnnnnnnn nnnnnnnnnn
     2761 nnnnnnnnnn nnnnnnnnnn nnnnnnnnnn nnnnnnnnnn nnnnnnnnnn nnnnnnnnnn
     2821 nnnnnnnnnn nnnnnnnnnn nnnnnnnnnn nnnnnnnnnn nnnnnnnnnn nnnnnnnnnn
     2881 nnnnnnnnnn nnnnnnnnnn nnnnnnnnnn nnnnnnnnnn nnnnnnnnnn nnnnnnnnnn
     2941 nnnnnnncgg aagatgtaaa attcctgcag cccgggggat ccactagttc tagagcggcc
     3001 gcagggtggg cgcgccgacc cagctttctt gtacaaagtg gttgatctag agggcccgcg
     3061 gttcgaaggt aagcctatcc ctaaccctct cctcggtctc gattctacgc gtaccggtca
     3121 tcatcaccat caccattgag cggccgcttc gagcagacat gataagatac attgatgagt
     3181 ttggacaaac cacaactaga atgcagtgaa aaaaatgctt tatttgtgaa atttgtgatg
     3241 ctattgcttt atttgtaacc attataagct gcaataaaca agttaacaac aacaattgca
     3301 ttcattttat gtttcaggtt cagggggaga tgtgggaggt tttttaaagc aagtaaaacc
     3361 tctacaaatg tggtaaaatc gcgataagga tccgggctgg cgtaatagcg aagaggcccg
     3421 caccgatcgc ccttcccaac agttgcgcag cctgaatggc gaatggnnnn nnnnnnnnnn
     3481 nnnnnnnnnn nnnnnnnnnn nnnnnnnnnn nnnnnnnnnn nnnnnnnnnn nnnnnnnnnn
     3541 nnnnnnnnnn nnnnnnnnnn nnnnnnnnnn nnnnnnnnnn nnnnnnnnnn cnnnnnnnnn
     3601 nnnnnnnnnn nnnnnnnnnn nnnnnnnnnn nnnnnnnnnn nnnnnnnnnn nnnnnnnnnn
     3661 nnnnnnnnnn nnnnnnnnnn nnannnnnnn nnnnnnnnnn nnnnnnnnnn nnnnnnnnnn
     3721 nnnnnnnnnn nncctttgac gttggagtcc acgttcttta atagtggact cttgttccaa
     3781 actggaacaa cactcaaccc tatctcggtc tattcttttg atttataagg gattttgccg
     3841 atttcggcct attggttaaa aaatgagctg atttaacaaa aatttaacgc gaattttaac
     3901 aaaatattaa cgcttacaat ttcctgatgc ggtattttct ccttacgcat ctgtgcggta
     3961 tttcacaccg catatggtgc actctcagta caatctgctc tgatgccgca tagttaagcc
     4021 agccccgaca cccgccaaca cccgctgacg cgccctgacg ggcttgtctg ctcccggcat
     4081 ccgcttacag acaagctgtg accgtctccg ggagctgcat gtgtcagagg ttttcaccgt
     4141 catcaccgaa acgcgcgaga cgaaagggcc tcgtgatacg cctattttta taggttaatg
     4201 tcatgataat aatggtttct tagacgtcag gtggcacttt tcggggaaat gtgcgcggaa
     4261 cccctatttg tttatttttc taaatacatt caaatatgta tccgctcatg agacaataac
     4321 cctgataaat gcttcaataa tattgaaaaa ggaagagtat gagtattcaa catttccgtg
     4381 tcgcccttat tccctttttt gcggcatttt gccttcctgt ttttgctcac ccagaaacgc
     4441 tggtgaaagt aaaagatgct gaagatcagt tgggtgcacg agtgggttac atcgaactgg
     4501 atctcaacag cggtaagatc cttgagagtt ttcgccccga agaacgtttt ccaatgatga
     4561 gcacttttaa agttctgcta tgtggcgcgg tattatcccg tattgacgcc gggcaagagc
     4621 aactcggtcg ccgcatacac tattctcaga atgacttggt tgagtactca ccagtcacag
     4681 aaaagcatct tacggatggc atgacagtaa gagaattatg cagtgctgcc ataaccatga
     4741 gtgataacac tgcggccaac ttacttctga caacgatcgg aggaccgaag gagctaaccg
     4801 cttttttgca caacatgggg gatcatgtaa ctcgccttga tcgttgggaa ccggagctga
     4861 atgaagccat accaaacgac gagcgtgaca ccacgatgcc tgtagcaatg gcaacaacgt
     4921 tgcgcaaact attaactggc gaactactta ctctagcttc ccggcaacaa ttaatagact
     4981 ggatggaggc ggataaagtt gcaggaccac ttctgcgctc ggcccttccg gctggctggt
     5041 ttattgctga taaatctgga gccggtgagc gtgggtctcg cggtatcatt gcagcactgg
     5101 ggccagatgg taagccctcc cgtatcgtag ttatctacac gacggggagt caggcaacta
     5161 tggatgaacg aaatagacag atcgctgaga taggtgcctc actgattaag cattggtaac
     5221 tgtcagacca agtttactca tatatacttt agattgattt aaaacttcat ttttaattta
     5281 aaaggatcta ggtgaagatc ctttttgata atctcatgac caaaatccct taacgtgagt
     5341 tttcgttcca ctgagcgtca gaccccgtag aaaagatcaa aggatcttct tgagatcctt
     5401 tttttctgcg cgtaatctgc tgcttgcaaa caaaaaaacc accgctacca gcggtggttt
     5461 gtttgccgga tcaagagcta ccaactcttt ttccgaaggt aactggcttc agcagagcgc
     5521 agataccaaa tactgttctt ctagtgtagc cgtagttagg ccaccacttc aagaactctg
     5581 tagcaccgcc tacatacctc gctctgctaa tcctgttacc agtggctgct gccagtggcg
     5641 ataagtcgtg tcttaccggg ttggactcaa gacgatagtt accggataag gcgcagcggt
     5701 cgggctgaac ggggggttcg tgcacacagc ccagcttgga gcgaacgacc tacaccgaac
     5761 tgagatacct acagcgtgag ctatgagaaa gcgccacgct tcccgaaggg agaaaggcgg
     5821 acaggtatcc ggtaagcggc agggtcggaa caggagagcg cacgagggag cttccagggg
     5881 gaaacgcctg gtatctttat agtcctgtcg ggtttcgcca cctctgactt gagcgtcgat
     5941 ttttgtgatg ctcgtcaggg gggcggagcc tatggaaaaa cgccagcaac gcggcctttt
     6001 tacggttcct ggccttttgc tggccttttg ctcacatggc tcg
//
