[The description below was written by a language model from this plasmid's Addgene catalogue record and the feature table of its GenBank file.]
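Description:
p2lox-cAMPr is a mammalian expression and Cre/lox plasmid built on the p2Lox backbone, carrying the cAMPr sensor, a single-wavelength fluorescent reporter of cyclic AMP based on circularly permuted GFP. The catalogue lists the insert as about 2.5 kb, of mouse origin, with cpGFP as the fusion partner, in a plasmid of roughly 6 kb. It is propagated in E. coli through a high-copy ColE1/pUC-type origin and selected with ampicillin via the bla (AmpR) gene. An f1 phage origin is also present.

The annotated features show a mouse PGK promoter followed by a Kozak consensus, then a loxP site and a lox2272 site placed immediately next to each other. These two sites are heterospecific: each recombines with its own kind but not with the other. The sensor coding sequence is not annotated as a feature, but it presumably occupies the unannotated region between the KS and SK primer sites, where an EGFP-derived primer site is found. Downstream lie an attB2 Gateway recombination site, V5 and 6xHis tag sequences, and an SV40 polyadenylation signal. The record does not state whether these tags are in frame with the sensor.

The paired lox sites and the Cre/Lox classification suggest a design for Cre-mediated insertion of the cassette into a matching genomic landing site, but the record does not describe the recipient locus or cell line. It also does not say whether the PGK promoter drives the sensor directly or serves another role after recombination. The stated purpose is simply expression of cAMPr in mammalian cells, for optical monitoring of cAMP levels.
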