Addgene plasmid #99143: p2lox-cAMPr
Purpose: Expresses cAMPr in mammalian cells
Depositing lab: Justin Blau. Depositing organization: New York University. Publication: cAMPr: A single-wavelength fluorescent sensor for cyclic AMP. Hackley CR, Mazzoni EO, Blau J. Sci Signal. 2018 Mar 6;11(520). pii: 11/520/eaah3738. doi: 10.1126/scisignal.aah3738. PubMed 29511120.
Backbone
  Vector backbone: p2Lox
  Backbone manufacturer: Michael Kyba
  Backbone size w/o insert (bp): 2660
  Total vector size (bp): 6042
  Vector type: Mammalian Expression, Cre/Lox
Growth in bacteria
  Bacterial resistance: Ampicillin, 100 μg/mL
  Growth temperature: 37°C
  Growth strain: NEB Stable
  Copy number: Unknown
Gene/Insert
  Gene/Insert name: cAMPr (alt name: cAMPr, a cp-GFP based sensor for cAMP)
  Species: M. musculus (mouse)
  Insert size (bp): 2511
  Tag / fusion protein: cpGFP
Terms and licenses: Academic/Nonprofit Terms; Industry Terms: Not Available to Industry
How to cite: p2lox-cAMPr was a gift from Justin Blau (Addgene plasmid # 99143 ; http://n2t.net/addgene:99143 ; RRID:Addgene_99143)
